Addgene plasmid #186544: pcDNA3.1-3xhfYFP
Purpose: Hyperfolder YFP, triple fusion: cytosolic expression in mammalian cells
Depositing lab: Gregory Petsko. Depositing organization: Cornell University. Publication: Chemically stable fluorescent proteins for advanced microscopy. Campbell BC, Paez-Segala MG, Looger LL, Petsko GA, Liu CF. Nat Methods. 2022 Nov 7. pii: 10.1038/s41592-022-01660-7. doi: 10.1038/s41592-022-01660-7. PubMed 36344833.
Backbone
  Vector backbone: pcDNA3.1
  Vector type: Mammalian Expression
  Selectable markers: Neomycin (select with G418)
Growth in bacteria
  Bacterial resistance: Ampicillin, 100 μg/mL
  Growth temperature: 37°C
  Growth strain: DH5alpha
  Copy number: High Copy
Gene/Insert
  Gene/Insert name: Hyperfolder YFP (3X) (alt name: 3xhfYFP)
  Species: Synthetic
  Insert size (bp): 2166
  Mutation: mGreenLantern-F46L/C48S/V68L/A69M/C70V/K101E/T105Y/K149N/T167I/H203Y/K206V/D234N
  Promoter: CMV
  Cloning method: Restriction Enzyme; 5′ cloning site EcoRI (not destroyed); 3′ cloning site XbaI (not destroyed)
  Sequencing primers: 5′ CMV Forward (CGCAAATGGGCGGTAGGCGTG); 3′ BGH Reverse (TAGAAGGCACAGTCGAGG)
Terms and licenses: Academic/Nonprofit Terms; Industry Terms: Not Available to Industry
Depositor comments: Generates a fusion protein of three hfYFP molecules (3xhfYFP) for high cytosolic expression
How to cite: pcDNA3.1-3xhfYFP was a gift from Gregory Petsko (Addgene plasmid # 186544 ; http://n2t.net/addgene:186544 ; RRID:Addgene_186544)
