[The description below was written by a language model from this plasmid's Addgene catalogue record and pLannotate feature annotations shown in this document.]
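Description:
pcDNA3.1-3xhfYFP is a mammalian expression plasmid of 7,578 nt built on the pcDNA3.1 backbone. It drives cytosolic expression of three tandem copies of hyperfolder YFP (hfYFP) joined as a single fusion protein. It is maintained in E. coli at high copy through a ColE1/pUC-type origin and selected with ampicillin via the β-lactamase gene and its own promoter. An f1 origin is also present, which in principle allows single-stranded DNA production. For selection in mammalian cells, an SV40 enhancer/early promoter drives a neomycin phosphotransferase gene terminated by an SV40 polyadenylation signal, conferring G418 resistance.

The payload is a synthetic insert of about 2.2 kb cloned between EcoRI and XbaI sites, both of which are retained. It lies downstream of the human CMV immediate-early enhancer and promoter and upstream of the bovine growth hormone polyadenylation signal. The feature table labels the three consecutive, closely spaced coding segments as mGreenLantern. This reflects hfYFP's origin: the record describes it as an mGreenLantern derivative carrying twelve substitutions, including H203Y and the removal of two cysteines (C48S, C70V). T7 and SP6 phage promoters flank the insert as standard backbone elements. Several short annotations (HIV-1 LTR, ble, lacI, bom and SV40 promoter fragments) appear to be partial matches to backbone sequence rather than functional parts. No targeting signals or epitope tags are annotated, consistent with the stated cytosolic localisation. According to the depositor, the triple fusion is intended to give high cytosolic expression of hfYFP in mammalian cells. The associated publication concerns chemically stable fluorescent proteins for advanced microscopy.
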