Features (pLannotate 1.2.2; 23 found; start..end, strand, type, name):
     28..80      -  misc_feature   bom (fragment): basis of mobility region from pBR322
    235..614     +  enhancer       CMV enhancer: human cytomegalovirus immediate early enhancer
    615..818     +  promoter       CMV promoter: human cytomegalovirus (CMV) immediate early promoter
    814..847     +  LTR            5' LTR (truncated) (fragment): truncated 5' long terminal repeat (LTR) from HIV-1
    863..881     +  promoter       T7 promoter: promoter for bacteriophage T7 RNA polymerase
    950..1666    +  CDS            mGreenLantern: monomeric GFP derivative that displays exceptionally high brightness in cells (Campbell et al., 2020)
   1673..2389    +  CDS            mGreenLantern: monomeric GFP derivative that displays exceptionally high brightness in cells (Campbell et al., 2020)
   2396..3115    +  CDS            mGreenLantern: monomeric GFP derivative that displays exceptionally high brightness in cells (Campbell et al., 2020)
   3131..3149    -  promoter       SP6 promoter: promoter for bacteriophage SP6 RNA polymerase
   3175..3399    +  polyA_signal   bGH poly(A) signal: bovine growth hormone polyadenylation signal
   3403..3424    +  promoter       SV40 promoter (fragment): SV40 enhancer and early promoter
   3445..3873    +  rep_origin     f1 ori (sequence partly withheld): f1 bacteriophage origin of replication; arrow indicates direction of (+) strand synthesis
   3887..4216    +  promoter       SV40 promoter: SV40 enhancer and early promoter
   4283..5074    +  CDS            neo: KKA2_KLEPN - Also known as kan, nptII. Experimental evidence at protein level: Swiss-Prot protein existence level 1. Resistance to kanamycin, neomycin, paromomycin, ribostamycin, butirosin and gentamicin B. From Klebsiella pneumoniae.
   5098..5256    +  CDS            ble (fragment): BLE_KLEPN - Experimental evidence at protein level: Swiss-Prot protein existence level 1. Binding protein with a strong affinity to the bleomycin family of antibiotics. Binds to CL990; an antimitotic-antibiotic compound. From Klebsiella pneumoniae.
   5251..5372    +  polyA_signal   SV40 poly(A) signal: SV40 polyadenylation signal
   5445..5461    -  protein_bind   lac operator: The lac repressor binds to the lac operator to inhibit transcription in E. coli. This inhibition can be relieved by adding lactose or isopropyl-β-D-thiogalactopyranoside (IPTG). lac repressor encoded by lacI
   5469..5499    -  promoter       lac promoter: promoter for the E. coli lac operon
   5514..5535    -  protein_bind   CAP binding site: CAP binding activates transcription in the presence of cAMP. E. coli catabolite activator protein
   5548..5640    -  CDS            lacI (fragment): lac repressor; lacI; The lac repressor binds to the lac operator to inhibit transcription in E. coli. This inhibition can be relieved by adding lactose or isopropyl-β-D-thiogalactopyranoside (IPTG).
   5823..6411    -  rep_origin     ori: high-copy-number ColE1/pMB1/pBR322/pUC origin of replication
   6582..7442    -  CDS            AmpR: β-lactamase; bla; confers resistance to ampicillin, carbenicillin, and related antibiotics
   7443..7547    -  promoter       AmpR promoter: bla
>Addgene plasmid #186544 | pcDNA3.1-3xhfYFP | addgene full sequence | sequence record 368234 | Addgene NGS Result
GACGGATCGGGAGATCTCCCGATCCCCTATGGTGCACTCTCAGTACAATCTGCTCTGATGCCGCATAGTT
AAGCCAGTATCTGCTCCCTGCTTGTGTGTTGGAGGTCGCTGAGTAGTGCGCGAGCAAAATTTAAGCTACA
ACAAGGCAAGGCTTGACCGACAATTGCATGAAGAATCTGCTTAGGGTTAGGCGTTTTGCGCTGCTTCGCG
ATGTACGGGCCAGATATACGCGTTGACATTGATTATTGACTAGTTATTAATAGTAATCAATTACGGGGTC
ATTAGTTCATAGCCCATATATGGAGTTCCGCGTTACATAACTTACGGTAAATGGCCCGCCTGGCTGACCG
CCCAACGACCCCCGCCCATTGACGTCAATAATGACGTATGTTCCCATAGTAACGCCAATAGGGACTTTCC
ATTGACGTCAATGGGTGGAGTATTTACGGTAAACTGCCCACTTGGCAGTACATCAAGTGTATCATATGCC
AAGTACGCCCCCTATTGACGTCAATGACGGTAAATGGCCCGCCTGGCATTATGCCCAGTACATGACCTTA
TGGGACTTTCCTACTTGGCAGTACATCTACGTATTAGTCATCGCTATTACCATGGTGATGCGGTTTTGGC
AGTACATCAATGGGCGTGGATAGCGGTTTGACTCACGGGGATTTCCAAGTCTCCACCCCATTGACGTCAA
TGGGAGTTTGTTTTGGCACCAAAATCAACGGGACTTTCCAAAATGTCGTAACAACTCCGCCCCATTGACG
CAAATGGGCGGTAGGCGTGTACGGTGGGAGGTCTATATAAGCAGAGCTCTCTGGCTAACTAGAGAACCCA
CTGCTTACTGGCTTATCGAAATTAATACGACTCACTATAGGGAGACCCAAGCTTGGTACCGAGCTCGGAT
CCACTAGTAACGGCCGCCAGTGTGCTGGAATTCGCCACCATGGTGAGCAAGGGCGAGGAGCTGTTCACCG
GGGTGGTGCCCATCCTGGTCGAGCTGGACGGCGACGTAAACGGCCACAAGTTCAGCGTCCGCGGCGAGGG
CGAGGGCGATGCCACCAACGGCAAGCTGACCCTGAAGCTCATCTCCACCACCGGCAAGCTGCCCGTGCCC
TGGCCCACCCTCGTGACCACCTTAGGCTACGGCCTGATGGTGTTCGCCCGCTACCCCGACCACATGAAGC
AGCACGACTTCTTCAAGTCCGCCATGCCCGAAGGCTACGTCCAGGAGCGCACCATCTCTTTCGAGGACGA
CGGTTACTACAAGACCCGCGCCGAGGTGAAGTTCGAGGGCGACACCCTGGTGAACCGCATCGTGCTGAAG
GGCATCGACTTCAAGGAGGACGGCAACATCCTGGGGCACAAGCTGGAGTACAACTTCAACAGCCACAACG
TCTATATCACGGCCGACAAGCAGAAGAACGGCATCAAGGCTAACTTCAAGATCCGCCACAACGTTGAGGA
CGGCGGCGTGCAGCTCGCCGACCACTACCAGCAGAACACCCCCATCGGCGACGGCCCCGTGCTGCTGCCC
GACAACCACTACCTGAGCTACCAGTCCGTCCTGAGCAAAGACCCCAACGAGAAGCGCGATCACATGGTCC
TGAAGGAGAGGGTGACCGCCGCCGGGATTACACATGACATGAACGAGCTGTACAAGCTTAAGATGGTGAG
CAAGGGCGAGGAGCTGTTCACCGGGGTGGTGCCCATCCTGGTCGAGCTGGACGGCGACGTAAACGGCCAC
AAGTTCAGCGTCCGCGGCGAGGGCGAGGGCGATGCCACCAACGGCAAGCTGACCCTGAAGCTCATCTCCA
CCACCGGCAAGCTGCCCGTGCCCTGGCCCACCCTCGTGACCACCTTAGGCTACGGCCTGATGGTGTTCGC
CCGCTACCCCGACCACATGAAGCAGCACGACTTCTTCAAGTCCGCCATGCCCGAAGGCTACGTCCAGGAG
CGCACCATCTCTTTCGAGGACGACGGTTACTACAAGACCCGCGCCGAGGTGAAGTTCGAGGGCGACACCC
TGGTGAACCGCATCGTGCTGAAGGGCATCGACTTCAAGGAGGACGGCAACATCCTGGGGCACAAGCTGGA
GTACAACTTCAACAGCCACAACGTCTATATCACGGCCGACAAGCAGAAGAACGGCATCAAGGCTAACTTC
AAGATCCGCCACAACGTTGAGGACGGCGGCGTGCAGCTCGCCGACCACTACCAGCAGAACACCCCCATCG
GCGACGGCCCCGTGCTGCTGCCCGACAACCACTACCTGAGCTACCAGTCCGTCCTGAGCAAAGACCCCAA
CGAGAAGCGCGATCACATGGTCCTGAAGGAGAGGGTGACCGCCGCCGGGATTACACATGACATGAACGAG
CTGTACAAGGCTAGCATGGTGAGCAAGGGCGAGGAGCTGTTCACCGGGGTGGTGCCCATCCTGGTCGAGC
TGGACGGCGACGTAAACGGCCACAAGTTCAGCGTCCGCGGCGAGGGCGAGGGCGATGCCACCAACGGCAA
GCTGACCCTGAAGCTCATCTCCACCACCGGCAAGCTGCCCGTGCCCTGGCCCACCCTCGTGACCACCTTA
GGCTACGGCCTGATGGTGTTCGCCCGCTACCCCGACCACATGAAGCAGCACGACTTCTTCAAGTCCGCCA
TGCCCGAAGGCTACGTCCAGGAGCGCACCATCTCTTTCGAGGACGACGGTTACTACAAGACCCGCGCCGA
GGTGAAGTTCGAGGGCGACACCCTGGTGAACCGCATCGTGCTGAAGGGCATCGACTTCAAGGAGGACGGC
AACATCCTGGGGCACAAGCTGGAGTACAACTTCAACAGCCACAACGTCTATATCACGGCCGACAAGCAGA
AGAACGGCATCAAGGCTAACTTCAAGATCCGCCACAACGTTGAGGACGGCGGCGTGCAGCTCGCCGACCA
CTACCAGCAGAACACCCCCATCGGCGACGGCCCCGTGCTGCTGCCCGACAACCACTACCTGAGCTACCAG
TCCGTCCTGAGCAAAGACCCCAACGAGAAGCGCGATCACATGGTCCTGAAGGAGAGGGTGACCGCCGCCG
GGATTACACATGACATGAACGAGCTGTACAAGTAATCTAGAGGGCCCTATTCTATAGTGTCACCTAAATG
CTAGAGCTCGCTGATCAGCCTCGACTGTGCCTTCTAGTTGCCAGCCATCTGTTGTTTGCCCCTCCCCCGT
GCCTTCCTTGACCCTGGAAGGTGCCACTCCCACTGTCCTTTCCTAATAAAATGAGGAAATTGCATCGCAT
TGTCTGAGTAGGTGTCATTCTATTCTGGGGGGTGGGGTGGGGCAGGACAGCAAGGGGGAGGATTGGGAAG
ACAATAGCAGGCATGCTGGGGATGCGGTGGGCTCTATGGCTTCTGAGGCGGAAAGAACCAGCTGGGGCTC
TAGGGGGTATCCCC
[124 nt withheld, positions 3445-3568]
C
[91 nt withheld, positions 3570-3660]
A
[49 nt withheld, positions 3662-3710]
CCTTTGACGTTGGAGTCCACGTTCTTT
[37 nt withheld, positions 3738-3774]
ACCCTATCTCGGTCTATTCTTTTGATTTATAAGGGATTTTGCCGATTTCGGCCTATTGGTTAAAAAATGA
GCTGATTTAACAAAAATTTAACGCGAATTAATTCTGTGGAATGTGTGTCAGTTAGGGTGTGGAAAGTCCC
CAGGCTCCCCAGCAGGCAGAAGTATGCAAAGCATGCATCTCAATTAGTCAGCAACCAGGTGTGGAAAGTC
CCCAGGCTCCCCAGCAGGCAGAAGTATGCAAAGCATGCATCTCAATTAGTCAGCAACCATAGTCCCGCCC
CTAACTCCGCCCATCCCGCCCCTAACTCCGCCCAGTTCCGCCCATTCTCCGCCCCATGGCTGACTAATTT
TTTTTATTTATGCAGAGGCCGAGGCCGCCTCTGCCTCTGAGCTATTCCAGAAGTAGTGAGGAGGCTTTTT
TGGAGGCCTAGGCTTTTGCAAAAAGCTCCCGGGAGCTTGTATATCCATTTTCGGATCTGATCAAGAGACA
GGATGAGGATCGTTTCGCATGATTGAACAAGATGGATTGCACGCAGGTTCTCCGGCCGCTTGGGTGGAGA
GGCTATTCGGCTATGACTGGGCACAACAGACAATCGGCTGCTCTGATGCCGCCGTGTTCCGGCTGTCAGC
GCAGGGGCGCCCGGTTCTTTTTGTCAAGACCGACCTGTCCGGTGCCCTGAATGAACTGCAGGACGAGGCA
GCGCGGCTATCGTGGCTGGCCACGACGGGCGTTCCTTGCGCAGCTGTGCTCGACGTTGTCACTGAAGCGG
GAAGGGACTGGCTGCTATTGGGCGAAGTGCCGGGGCAGGATCTCCTGTCATCTCACCTTGCTCCTGCCGA
GAAAGTATCCATCATGGCTGATGCAATGCGGCGGCTGCATACGCTTGATCCGGCTACCTGCCCATTCGAC
CACCAAGCGAAACATCGCATCGAGCGAGCACGTACTCGGATGGAAGCCGGTCTTGTCGATCAGGATGATC
TGGACGAAGAGCATCAGGGGCTCGCGCCAGCCGAACTGTTCGCCAGGCTCAAGGCGCGCATGCCCGACGG
CGAGGATCTCGTCGTGACCCATGGCGATGCCTGCTTGCCGAATATCATGGTGGAAAATGGCCGCTTTTCT
GGATTCATCGACTGTGGCCGGCTGGGTGTGGCGGACCGCTATCAGGACATAGCGTTGGCTACCCGTGATA
TTGCTGAAGAGCTTGGCGGCGAATGGGCTGACCGCTTCCTCGTGCTTTACGGTATCGCCGCTCCCGATTC
GCAGCGCATCGCCTTCTATCGCCTTCTTGACGAGTTCTTCTGAGCGGGACTCTGGGGTTCGAAATGACCG
ACCAAGCGACGCCCAACCTGCCATCACGAGATTTCGATTCCACCGCCGCCTTCTATGAAAGGTTGGGCTT
CGGAATCGTTTTCCGGGACGCCGGCTGGATGATCCTCCAGCGCGGGGATCTCATGCTGGAGTTCTTCGCC
CACCCCAACTTGTTTATTGCAGCTTATAATGGTTACAAATAAAGCAATAGCATCACAAATTTCACAAATA
AAGCATTTTTTTCACTGCATTCTAGTTGTGGTTTGTCCAAACTCATCAATGTATCTTATCATGTCTGTAT
ACCGTCGACCTCTAGCTAGAGCTTGGCGTAATCATGGTCATAGCTGTTTCCTGTGTGAAATTGTTATCCG
CTCACAATTCCACACAACATACGAGCCGGAAGCATAAAGTGTAAAGCCTGGGGTGCCTAATGAGTGAGCT
AACTCACATTAATTGCGTTGCGCTCACTGCCCGCTTTCCAGTCGGGAAACCTGTCGTGCCAGCTGCATTA
ATGAATCGGCCAACGCGCGGGGAGAGGCGGTTTGCGTATTGGGCGCTCTTCCGCTTCCTCGCTCACTGAC
TCGCTGCGCTCGGTCGTTCGGCTGCGGCGAGCGGTATCAGCTCACTCAAAGGCGGTAATACGGTTATCCA
CAGAATCAGGGGATAACGCAGGAAAGAACATGTGAGCAAAAGGCCAGCAAAAGGCCAGGAACCGTAAAAA
GGCCGCGTTGCTGGCGTTTTTCCATAGGCTCCGCCCCCCTGACGAGCATCACAAAAATCGACGCTCAAGT
CAGAGGTGGCGAAACCCGACAGGACTATAAAGATACCAGGCGTTTCCCCCTGGAAGCTCCCTCGTGCGCT
CTCCTGTTCCGACCCTGCCGCTTACCGGATACCTGTCCGCCTTTCTCCCTTCGGGAAGCGTGGCGCTTTC
TCATAGCTCACGCTGTAGGTATCTCAGTTCGGTGTAGGTCGTTCGCTCCAAGCTGGGCTGTGTGCACGAA
CCCCCCGTTCAGCCCGACCGCTGCGCCTTATCCGGTAACTATCGTCTTGAGTCCAACCCGGTAAGACACG
ACTTATCGCCACTGGCAGCAGCCACTGGTAACAGGATTAGCAGAGCGAGGTATGTAGGCGGTGCTACAGA
GTTCTTGAAGTGGTGGCCTAACTACGGCTACACTAGAAGAACAGTATTTGGTATCTGCGCTCTGCTGAAG
CCAGTTACCTTCGGAAAAAGAGTTGGTAGCTCTTGATCCGGCAAACAAACCACCGCTGGTAGCGGTGGTT
TTTTTGTTTGCAAGCAGCAGATTACGCGCAGAAAAAAAGGATCTCAAGAAGATCCTTTGATCTTTTCTAC
GGGGTCTGACGCTCAGTGGAACGAAAACTCACGTTAAGGGATTTTGGTCATGAGATTATCAAAAAGGATC
TTCACCTAGATCCTTTTAAATTAAAAATGAAGTTTTAAATCAATCTAAAGTATATATGAGTAAACTTGGT
CTGACAGTTACCAATGCTTAATCAGTGAGGCACCTATCTCAGCGATCTGTCTATTTCGTTCATCCATAGT
TGCCTGACTCCCCGTCGTGTAGATAACTACGATACGGGAGGGCTTACCATCTGGCCCCAGTGCTGCAATG
ATACCGCGAGACCCACGCTCACCGGCTCCAGATTTATCAGCAATAAACCAGCCAGCCGGAAGGGCCGAGC
GCAGAAGTGGTCCTGCAACTTTATCCGCCTCCATCCAGTCTATTAATTGTTGCCGGGAAGCTAGAGTAAG
TAGTTCGCCAGTTAATAGTTTGCGCAACGTTGTTGCCATTGCTACAGGCATCGTGGTGTCACGCTCGTCG
TTTGGTATGGCTTCATTCAGCTCCGGTTCCCAACGATCAAGGCGAGTTACATGATCCCCCATGTTGTGCA
AAAAAGCGGTTAGCTCCTTCGGTCCTCCGATCGTTGTCAGAAGTAAGTTGGCCGCAGTGTTATCACTCAT
GGTTATGGCAGCACTGCATAATTCTCTTACTGTCATGCCATCCGTAAGATGCTTTTCTGTGACTGGTGAG
TACTCAACCAAGTCATTCTGAGAATAGTGTATGCGGCGACCGAGTTGCTCTTGCCCGGCGTCAATACGGG
ATAATACCGCGCCACATAGCAGAACTTTAAAAGTGCTCATCATTGGAAAACGTTCTTCGGGGCGAAAACT
CTCAAGGATCTTACCGCTGTTGAGATCCAGTTCGATGTAACCCACTCGTGCACCCAACTGATCTTCAGCA
TCTTTTACTTTCACCAGCGTTTCTGGGTGAGCAAAAACAGGAAGGCAAAATGCCGCAAAAAAGGGAATAA
GGGCGACACGGAAATGTTGAATACTCATACTCTTCCTTTTTCAATATTATTGAAGCATTTATCAGGGTTA
TTGTCTCATGAGCGGATACATATTTGAATGTATTTAGAAAAATAAACAAATAGGGGTTCCGCGCACATTT
CCCCGAAAAGTGCCACCTGACGTC
